Addgene plasmid #219082: SFFV-YBX1-Brd 112
Purpose: Transcription factor YBX1 with a specific barcode assigned.
Depositing lab: Filipe Pereira. Depositing organization: Center for Neuroscience and Cell Biology, University of Coimbra. Publication: A combinatorial transcription factor screening platform for immune cell reprogramming. Kurochkin I, Altman AR, Caiado I, Pertiga-Cabral D, Halitzki E, Minaeva M, Zimmermannova O, Henriques-Oliveira L, Klein D, Nair M, Oliveira D, Cajal LR, Knittel R, Feick C, Ringner M, Martin M, Cirovic B, Pires CF, Rosa FF, Sitnicka E, Theis FJ, Pereira CF. Cell Syst. 2026 Jan 21;17(1):101457. doi: 10.1016/j.cels.2025.101457. Epub 2026 Jan 14. PubMed 41539305.
Backbone
  Vector backbone: SFFV-MCS
  Backbone size w/o insert (bp): 6638
  Vector type: Lentiviral
Growth in bacteria
  Bacterial resistance: Ampicillin, 100 μg/mL
  Growth temperature: 37°C
  Growth strain: NEB Stable
  Copy number: High Copy
Gene/Insert
  Gene/Insert name: YBX1
  Species: H. sapiens (human)
  Insert size (bp): 975
  Entrez Gene: YBX1 (a.k.a. BP-8, CBF-A, CSDA2, CSDB, DBPB, EFI-A, MDR-NF1, NSEP-1, NSEP1, YB-1, YB1)
  Promoter: The spleen focus-forming virus (SFFV) promoter
  Cloning method: Restriction Enzyme; 5′ cloning site Bsp119I (not destroyed); 3′ cloning site BstHI (not destroyed)
Terms and licenses: Academic/Nonprofit Terms; Industry Terms: Not Available to Industry
Depositor comments: Barcode sequence cloned into XbaI restriction site. Design of plasmid is as follows: SFFV-[TF sequence]-WPRE-[Barcode sequence].
How to cite: SFFV-YBX1-Brd 112 was a gift from Filipe Pereira (Addgene plasmid # 219082 ; http://n2t.net/addgene:219082 ; RRID:Addgene_219082)
