[The description below was written by a language model from this plasmid's Addgene catalogue record and pLannotate feature annotations shown in this document.]
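Description:
SFFV-YBX1-Brd 112 is a third-generation-style, self-inactivating HIV-1 lentiviral transfer plasmid built on the SFFV-MCS backbone. It carries the human transcription factor YBX1 together with an assigned DNA barcode. In bacteria it is maintained through a high-copy ColE1/pUC-type origin and selected with ampicillin (AmpR, β-lactamase). The backbone also retains pBluescript-derived remnants, including an f1 origin, lacZα and lac regulatory fragments, and T7 and T3 promoters. An SV40 origin and an SV40 poly(A) signal lie outside the viral unit.

The viral genome is transcribed from an RSV promoter fused to a truncated 5' LTR. This is followed by the Ψ packaging signal with a partial gag region, the RRE for Rev-dependent nuclear export, and the cPPT/CTS element that aids nuclear import of the reverse-transcribed genome. The ΔU3 3' LTR inactivates LTR promoter activity after integration, so expression in transduced cells depends on the internal spleen focus-forming virus (SFFV) promoter. That promoter drives the roughly 975 bp YBX1 coding sequence, which was cloned between MCS-derived restriction sites. The automated annotation matched this ORF to the bovine orthologue, but the catalogue entry records it as human. A WPRE downstream enhances transcript stability and expression. According to the depositor, the barcode sits in an XbaI site after the WPRE, although the feature table does not annotate it. Short "S" and nef fragment calls appear to be incidental homology within the WPRE and LTR-flanking regions.

No mammalian selection marker or reporter is annotated. The construct belongs to a barcoded transcription factor collection for combinatorial screening in immune cell reprogramming, where the barcode identifies which factor was delivered.
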