Features (pLannotate 1.2.2; 29 found; start..end, strand, type, name):
     94..112     -  promoter       T7 promoter: promoter for bacteriophage T7 RNA polymerase
    120..275     +  CDS            lacZα (fragment): LacZα fragment of β-galactosidase; lacZ fragment
    280..708     +  rep_origin     f1 ori (sequence partly withheld): f1 bacteriophage origin of replication; arrow indicates direction of (+) strand synthesis
    761..865     +  promoter       AmpR promoter: bla
    866..1726    +  CDS            AmpR: β-lactamase; bla; confers resistance to ampicillin, carbenicillin, and related antibiotics
   1897..2485    +  rep_origin     ori: high-copy-number ColE1/pMB1/pBR322/pUC origin of replication
   2668..2760    +  CDS            lacI (fragment): lac repressor; lacI; The lac repressor binds to the lac operator to inhibit transcription in E. coli. This inhibition can be relieved by adding lactose or isopropyl-β-D-thiogalactopyranoside (IPTG).
   2773..2794    +  protein_bind   CAP binding site: CAP binding activates transcription in the presence of cAMP. E. coli catabolite activator protein
   2809..2839    +  promoter       lac promoter: promoter for the E. coli lac operon
   2847..2863    +  protein_bind   lac operator: The lac repressor binds to the lac operator to inhibit transcription in E. coli. This inhibition can be relieved by adding lactose or isopropyl-β-D-thiogalactopyranoside (IPTG). lac repressor encoded by lacI
   2908..2926    +  promoter       T3 promoter: promoter for bacteriophage T3 RNA polymerase
   2954..3180    +  promoter       RSV promoter: Rous sarcoma virus enhancer/promoter
   3181..3361    +  LTR            5' LTR (truncated): truncated 5' long terminal repeat (LTR) from HIV-1
   3408..3533    +  misc_feature   HIV-1 Ψ: packaging signal of human immunodeficiency virus type 1
   3517..3880    +  CDS            HIV-1 gag (fragment): gag protein from human immunodeficiency virus 1; gag
   4026..4259    +  misc_feature   RRE: The Rev response element (RRE) of HIV-1 allows for Rev-dependent mRNA export from the nucleus to the cytoplasm.
   4636..4736    +  CDS            Rev (fragment): human immunodeficiency virus 1 (HIV-1) Rev protein; rev; enhances nuclear export of unspliced and incompletely spliced viral mRNAs
   4755..4872    +  misc_feature   cPPT/CTS: central polypurine tract and central termination sequence of HIV-1
   4906..5307    +  promoter       SFFV promoter: spleen focus-forming virus long terminal repeat (LTR) promoter
   5317..5340    +  misc_feature   MCS (fragment): pBluescript multiple cloning site
   5365..6336    +  CDS            YBX1: YBOX1_BOVIN - Also known as YB1 From Bos taurus (Bovine).
   6347..6372    +  misc_feature   MCS (fragment): pBluescript multiple cloning site
   6372..6431    +  CDS            S (fragment): HBSAG_WHV6 - Experimental evidence at transcript level: Swiss-Prot protein existence level 2. The middle envelope protein plays an important role in the budding of the virion. It is involved in the induction of budding in a nucleocapsid independent way. In this process the majority of envelope proteins bud to form subviral lipoprotein particles of 22 nm of diameter that do not contain a nucleocapsid (By similarity). From Woodchuck hepatitis B virus (isolate w64/pWS23) (WHV).
   6563..6966    +  misc_feature   WPRE: woodchuck hepatitis virus posttranscriptional regulatory element
   7024..7083    +  CDS            nef (fragment): NEF_HV1Z2 - Experimental evidence at protein level: Swiss-Prot protein existence level 1. Extracellular Nef protein targets CD4(+) T-lymphocytes for apoptosis by interacting with CXCR4 surface receptors. From Human immunodeficiency virus type 1 group M subtype D (isolate Z2/CDC-Z34) (HIV-1).
   7085..7318    +  LTR            3' LTR (ΔU3): self-inactivating 3' long terminal repeat (LTR) from HIV-1
   7390..7511    +  polyA_signal   SV40 poly(A) signal: SV40 polyadenylation signal
   7530..7551    +  rep_origin     SV40 ori (fragment): SV40 origin of replication
   7551..73      +  rep_origin     SV40 ori (across the origin): SV40 origin of replication
>Addgene plasmid #219082 | SFFV-YBX1-Brd 112 | addgene full sequence | sequence record 448903 | Addgene NGS Result
ATTTATGCAGAGGCCGAGGCCGCCTCGGCCTCTGAGCTATTCCAGAAGTAGTGAGGAGGCTTTTTTGGAG
GCCTAGGGACGTACCCAATTCGCCCTATAGTGAGTCGTATTACGCGCGCTCACTGGCCGTCGTTTTACAA
CGTCGTGACTGGGAAAACCCTGGCGTTACCCAACTTAATCGCCTTGCAGCACATCCCCCTTTCGCCAGCT
GGCGTAATAGCGAAGAGGCCCGCACCGATCGCCCTTCCCAACAGTTGCGCAGCCTGAATGGCGAATGGG
[124 nt withheld, positions 280-403]
C
[91 nt withheld, positions 405-495]
A
[49 nt withheld, positions 497-545]
CCTTTGACGTTGGAGTCCACGTTCTTT
[37 nt withheld, positions 573-609]
ACCCTATCTCGGTCTATTCTTTTGATTTATAAGGGATTTTGCCGATTTCGGCCTATTGGTTAAAAAATGA
GCTGATTTAACAAAAATTTAACGCGAATTTTAACAAAATATTAACGCTTACAATTTAGGTGGCACTTTTC
GGGGAAATGTGCGCGGAACCCCTATTTGTTTATTTTTCTAAATACATTCAAATATGTATCCGCTCATGAG
ACAATAACCCTGATAAATGCTTCAATAATATTGAAAAAGGAAGAGTATGAGTATTCAACATTTCCGTGTC
GCCCTTATTCCCTTTTTTGCGGCATTTTGCCTTCCTGTTTTTGCTCACCCAGAAACGCTGGTGAAAGTAA
AAGATGCTGAAGATCAGTTGGGTGCACGAGTGGGTTACATCGAACTGGATCTCAACAGCGGTAAGATCCT
TGAGAGTTTTCGCCCCGAAGAACGTTTTCCAATGATGAGCACTTTTAAAGTTCTGCTATGTGGCGCGGTA
TTATCCCGTATTGACGCCGGGCAAGAGCAACTCGGTCGCCGCATACACTATTCTCAGAATGACTTGGTTG
AGTACTCACCAGTCACAGAAAAGCATCTTACGGATGGCATGACAGTAAGAGAATTATGCAGTGCTGCCAT
AACCATGAGTGATAACACTGCGGCCAACTTACTTCTGACAACGATCGGAGGACCGAAGGAGCTAACCGCT
TTTTTGCACAACATGGGGGATCATGTAACTCGCCTTGATCGTTGGGAACCGGAGCTGAATGAAGCCATAC
CAAACGACGAGCGTGACACCACGATGCCTGTAGCAATGGCAACAACGTTGCGCAAACTATTAACTGGCGA
ACTACTTACTCTAGCTTCCCGGCAACAATTAATAGACTGGATGGAGGCGGATAAAGTTGCAGGACCACTT
CTGCGCTCGGCCCTTCCGGCTGGCTGGTTTATTGCTGATAAATCTGGAGCCGGTGAGCGTGGGTCTCGCG
GTATCATTGCAGCACTGGGGCCAGATGGTAAGCCCTCCCGTATCGTAGTTATCTACACGACGGGGAGTCA
GGCAACTATGGATGAACGAAATAGACAGATCGCTGAGATAGGTGCCTCACTGATTAAGCATTGGTAACTG
TCAGACCAAGTTTACTCATATATACTTTAGATTGATTTAAAACTTCATTTTTAATTTAAAAGGATCTAGG
TGAAGATCCTTTTTGATAATCTCATGACCAAAATCCCTTAACGTGAGTTTTCGTTCCACTGAGCGTCAGA
CCCCGTAGAAAAGATCAAAGGATCTTCTTGAGATCCTTTTTTTCTGCGCGTAATCTGCTGCTTGCAAACA
AAAAAACCACCGCTACCAGCGGTGGTTTGTTTGCCGGATCAAGAGCTACCAACTCTTTTTCCGAAGGTAA
CTGGCTTCAGCAGAGCGCAGATACCAAATACTGTTCTTCTAGTGTAGCCGTAGTTAGGCCACCACTTCAA
GAACTCTGTAGCACCGCCTACATACCTCGCTCTGCTAATCCTGTTACCAGTGGCTGCTGCCAGTGGCGAT
AAGTCGTGTCTTACCGGGTTGGACTCAAGACGATAGTTACCGGATAAGGCGCAGCGGTCGGGCTGAACGG
GGGGTTCGTGCACACAGCCCAGCTTGGAGCGAACGACCTACACCGAACTGAGATACCTACAGCGTGAGCT
ATGAGAAAGCGCCACGCTTCCCGAAGGGAGAAAGGCGGACAGGTATCCGGTAAGCGGCAGGGTCGGAACA
GGAGAGCGCACGAGGGAGCTTCCAGGGGGAAACGCCTGGTATCTTTATAGTCCTGTCGGGTTTCGCCACC
TCTGACTTGAGCGTCGATTTTTGTGATGCTCGTCAGGGGGGCGGAGCCTATGGAAAAACGCCAGCAACGC
GGCCTTTTTACGGTTCCTGGCCTTTTGCTGGCCTTTTGCTCACATGTTCTTTCCTGCGTTATCCCCTGAT
TCTGTGGATAACCGTATTACCGCCTTTGAGTGAGCTGATACCGCTCGCCGCAGCCGAACGACCGAGCGCA
GCGAGTCAGTGAGCGAGGAAGCGGAAGAGCGCCCAATACGCAAACCGCCTCTCCCCGCGCGTTGGCCGAT
TCATTAATGCAGCTGGCACGACAGGTTTCCCGACTGGAAAGCGGGCAGTGAGCGCAACGCAATTAATGTG
AGTTAGCTCACTCATTAGGCACCCCAGGCTTTACACTTTATGCTTCCGGCTCGTATGTTGTGTGGAATTG
TGAGCGGATAACAATTTCACACAGGAAACAGCTATGACCATGATTACGCCAAGCGCGCAATTAACCCTCA
CTAAAGGGAACAAAAGCTGGAGCTGCAAGCTTAATGTAGTCTTATGCAATACTCTTGTAGTCTTGCAACA
TGGTAACGATGAGTTAGCAACATGCCTTACAAGGAGAGAAAAAGCACCGTGCATGCCGATTGGTGGAAGT
AAGGTGGTACGATCGTGCCTTATTAGGAAGGCAACAGACGGGTCTGACATGGATTGGACGAACCACTGAA
TTGCCGCATTGCAGAGATATTGTATTTAAGTGCCTAGCTCGATACATAAACGGGTCTCTCTGGTTAGACC
AGATCTGAGCCTGGGAGCTCTCTGGCTAACTAGGGAACCCACTGCTTAAGCCTCAATAAAGCTTGCCTTG
AGTGCTTCAAGTAGTGTGTGCCCGTCTGTTGTGTGACTCTGGTAACTAGAGATCCCTCAGACCCTTTTAG
TCAGTGTGGAAAATCTCTAGCAGTGGCGCCCGAACAGGGACTTGAAAGCGAAAGGGAAACCAGAGGAGCT
CTCTCGACGCAGGACTCGGCTTGCTGAAGCGCGCACGGCAAGAGGCGAGGGGCGGCGACTGGTGAGTACG
CCAAAAATTTTGACTAGCGGAGGCTAGAAGGAGAGAGATGGGTGCGAGAGCGTCAGTATTAAGCGGGGGA
GAATTAGATCGCGATGGGAAAAAATTCGGTTAAGGCCAGGGGGAAAGAAAAAATATAAATTAAAACATAT
AGTATGGGCAAGCAGGGAGCTAGAACGATTCGCAGTTAATCCTGGCCTGTTAGAAACATCAGAAGGCTGT
AGACAAATACTGGGACAGCTACAACCATCCCTTCAGACAGGATCAGAAGAACTTAGATCATTATATAATA
CAGTAGCAACCCTCTATTGTGTGCATCAAAGGATAGAGATAAAAGACACCAAGGAAGCTTTAGACAAGAT
AGAGGAAGAGCAAAACAAAAGTAAGACCACCGCACAGCAAGCGGCCGCTGATCTTCAGACCTGGAGGAGG
AGATATGAGGGACAATTGGAGAAGTGAATTATATAAATATAAAGTAGTAAAAATTGAACCATTAGGAGTA
GCACCCACCAAGGCAAAGAGAAGAGTGGTGCAGAGAGAAAAAAGAGCAGTGGGAATAGGAGCTTTGTTCC
TTGGGTTCTTGGGAGCAGCAGGAAGCACTATGGGCGCAGCGTCAATGACGCTGACGGTACAGGCCAGACA
ATTATTGTCTGGTATAGTGCAGCAGCAGAACAATTTGCTGAGGGCTATTGAGGCGCAACAGCATCTGTTG
CAACTCACAGTCTGGGGCATCAAGCAGCTCCAGGCAAGAATCCTGGCTGTGGAAAGATACCTAAAGGATC
AACAGCTCCTGGGGATTTGGGGTTGCTCTGGAAAACTCATTTGCACCACTGCTGTGCCTTGGAATGCTAG
TTGGAGTAATAAATCTCTGGAACAGATTTGGAATCACACGACCTGGATGGAGTGGGACAGAGAAATTAAC
AATTACACAAGCTTAATACACTCCTTAATTGAAGAATCGCAAAACCAGCAAGAAAAGAATGAACAAGAAT
TATTGGAATTAGATAAATGGGCAAGTTTGTGGAATTGGTTTAACATAACAAATTGGCTGTGGTATATAAA
ATTATTCATAATGATAGTAGGAGGCTTGGTAGGTTTAAGAATAGTTTTTGCTGTACTTTCTATAGTGAAT
AGAGTTAGGCAGGGATATTCACCATTATCGTTTCAGACCCACCTCCCAACCCCGAGGGGACCCGACAGGC
CCGAAGGAATAGAAGAAGAAGGTGGAGAGAGAGACAGAGACAGATCCATTCGATTAGTGAACGGATCTCG
ACGGTATCGGTTAACTTTTAAAAGAAAAGGGGGGATTGGGGGGTACAGTGCAGGGGAAAGAATAGTAGAC
ATAATAGCAACAGACATACAAACTAAAGAATTACAAAAACAAATTACAAAAATTCAAAATTTTATCGATC
ACGAGACTAGCCTCGAGCTGGCTGCAGTAACGCCATTTTGCAAGGCATGGAAAAATACCAAACCAAGAAT
AGAGAAGTTCAGATCAAGGGCGGGTACATGAAAATAGCTAACGTTGGGCCAAACAGGATATCTGCGGTGA
GCAGTTTCGGCCCCGGCCCGGGGCCAAGAACAGATGGTCACCGCAGTTTCGGCCCCGGCCCGAGGCCAAG
AACAGATGGTCCCCAGATATGGCCCAACCCTCAGCAGTTTCTTAAGACCCATCAGATGTTTCCAGGCTCC
CCCAAGGACCTGAAATGACCCTGCGCCTTATTTGAATTAACCAATCAGCCTGCTTCTCGCTTCTGTTCGC
GCGCTTCTGCTTCCCGAGCTCTATAAAAGAGCTCACAACCCCTCACTCGGCGCGCCAGTCCTCCGACAGA
CTGAGTCGGCCGGTCGAATCAAGCTTATCGATACCGTCGACGGATCCGCTAGCCCGCGGTTCGAAATGAG
CAGCGAGGCCGAGACCCAGCAGCCGCCCGCCGCCCCCCCCGCCGCCCCCGCCCTCAGCGCCGCCGACACC
AAGCCCGGCACTACGGGCAGCGGCGCAGGGAGCGGTGGCCCGGGCGGCCTCACATCGGCGGCGCCTGCCG
GCGGGGACAAGAAGGTCATCGCAACGAAGGTTTTGGGAACAGTAAAATGGTTCAATGTAAGGAACGGATA
TGGTTTCATCAACAGGAATGACACCAAGGAAGATGTATTTGTACACCAGACTGCCATAAAGAAGAATAAC
CCCAGGAAGTACCTTCGCAGTGTAGGAGATGGAGAGACTGTGGAGTTTGATGTTGTTGAAGGAGAAAAGG
GTGCGGAGGCAGCAAATGTTACAGGTCCTGGTGGTGTTCCAGTTCAAGGCAGTAAATATGCAGCAGACCG
TAACCATTATAGACGCTATCCACGTCGTAGGGGTCCTCCACGCAATTACCAGCAAAATTACCAGAATAGT
GAGAGTGGGGAAAAGAACGAGGGATCGGAGAGTGCTCCCGAAGGCCAGGCCCAACAACGCCGGCCCTACC
GCAGGCGAAGGTTCCCACCTTACTACATGCGGAGACCCTATGGGCGTCGACCACAGTATTCCAACCCTCC
TGTGCAGGGAGAAGTGATGGAGGGTGCTGACAACCAGGGTGCAGGAGAACAAGGTAGACCAGTGAGGCAG
AATATGTATCGGGGATATAGACCACGATTCCGCAGGGGCCCTCCTCGCCAAAGACAGCCTAGAGAGGACG
GCAATGAAGAAGATAAAGAAAATCAAGGAGATGAGACCCAAGGTCAGCAGCCACCTCAACGTCGGTACCG
CCGCAACTTCAATTACCGACGCAGACGCCCAGAAAACCCTAAACCACAAGATGGCAAAGAGACAAAAGCA
GCCGATCCACCAGCTGAGAATTCGTCCGCTCCCGAGGCTGAGCAGGGCGGGGCTGAGTAAACCGGTCGGA
TCCCCCGGGCTGCAGGAATTCGAGCATCTTACCGCCATTTATTCCCATATTTGTTCTGTTTTTCTTGATT
TGGGTATACATTTAAATGTTAATAAAACAAAATGGTGGGGCAATCATTTACATTTTTAGGGATATGTAAT
TACTAGTTCAGGTGTATTGCCACAAGACAAACATGTTAAGAAACTTTCCCGTTATTTACGCTCTGTTCCT
GTTAATCAACCTCTGGATTACAAAATTTGTGAAAGATTGACTGATATTCTTAACTATGTTGCTCCTTTTA
CGCTGTGTGGATATGCTGCTTTAATGCCTCTGTATCATGCTATTGCTTCCCGTACGGCTTTCGTTTTCTC
CTCCTTGTATAAATCCTGGTTGCTGTCTCTTTATGAGGAGTTGTGGCCCGTTGTCCGTCAACGTGGCGTG
GTGTGCTCTGTGTTTGCTGACGCAACCCCCACTGGCTGGGGCATTGCCACCACCTGTCAACTCCTTTCTG
GGACTTTCGCTTTCCCCCTCCCGATCGCCACGGCAGAACTCATCGCCGCCTGCCTTGCCCGCTGCTGGAC
AGGGGCTAGGTTGCTGGGCACTGATAATTCCGTGGTGTTGTCGGGGAAGCTGACGTCCTTTGCAATTCGA
TATCAAGCTGTACCTTCTAGATGTACAATGAAGACAGCGCTTCTAGACCAATGACTTACAAGGCAGCTGT
AGATCTTAGCCACTTTTTAAAAGAAAAGGGGGGACTGGAAGGGCTAATTCACTCCCAACGAAGACAAGAT
CTGCTTTTTGCTTGTACTGGGTCTCTCTGGTTAGACCAGATCTGAGCCTGGGAGCTCTCTGGCTAACTAG
GGAACCCACTGCTTAAGCCTCAATAAAGCTTGCCTTGAGTGCTTCAAGTAGTGTGTGCCCGTCTGTTGTG
TGACTCTGGTAACTAGAGATCCCTCAGACCCTTTTAGTCAGTGTGGAAAATCTCTAGCAGTAGTAGTTCA
TGTCATCTTATTATTCAGTATTTATAACTTGCAAAGAAATGAATATCAGAGAGTGAGAGGAACTTGTTTA
TTGCAGCTTATAATGGTTACAAATAAAGCAATAGCATCACAAATTTCACAAATAAAGCATTTTTTTCACT
GCATTCTAGTTGTGGTTTGTCCAAACTCATCAATGTATCTTATCATGTCTGGCTCTAGCTATCCCGCCCC
TAACTCCGCCCATCCCGCCCCTAACTCCGCCCAGTTCCGCCCATTCTCCGCCCCATGGCTGACTAATTTT
TTTT
