>Addgene plasmid #219082 | SFFV-YBX1-Brd 112 | depositor partial sequence | sequence record 427726 | TF ORF
ATGAGCAGCGAGGCCGAGACCCAGCAGCCGCCCGCCGCCCCCCCCGCCGCCCCCGCCCTCAGCGCCGCCG
ACACCAAGCCCGGCACTACGGGCAGCGGCGCAGGGAGCGGTGGCCCGGGCGGCCTCACATCGGCGGCGCC
TGCCGGCGGGGACAAGAAGGTCATCGCAACGAAGGTTTTGGGAACAGTAAAATGGTTCAATGTAAGGAAC
GGATATGGTTTCATCAACAGGAATGACACCAAGGAAGATGTATTTGTACACCAGACTGCCATAAAGAAGA
ATAACCCCAGGAAGTACCTTCGCAGTGTAGGAGATGGAGAGACTGTGGAGTTTGATGTTGTTGAAGGAGA
AAAGGGTGCGGAGGCAGCAAATGTTACAGGTCCTGGTGGTGTTCCAGTTCAAGGCAGTAAATATGCAGCA
GACCGTAACCATTATAGACGCTATCCACGTCGTAGGGGTCCTCCACGCAATTACCAGCAAAATTACCAGA
ATAGTGAGAGTGGGGAAAAGAACGAGGGATCGGAGAGTGCTCCCGAAGGCCAGGCCCAACAACGCCGGCC
CTACCGCAGGCGAAGGTTCCCACCTTACTACATGCGGAGACCCTATGGGCGTCGACCACAGTATTCCAAC
CCTCCTGTGCAGGGAGAAGTGATGGAGGGTGCTGACAACCAGGGTGCAGGAGAACAAGGTAGACCAGTGA
GGCAGAATATGTATCGGGGATATAGACCACGATTCCGCAGGGGCCCTCCTCGCCAAAGACAGCCTAGAGA
GGACGGCAATGAAGAAGATAAAGAAAATCAAGGAGATGAGACCCAAGGTCAGCAGCCACCTCAACGTCGG
TACCGCCGCAACTTCAATTACCGACGCAGACGCCCAGAAAACCCTAAACCACAAGATGGCAAAGAGACAA
AAGCAGCCGATCCACCAGCTGAGAATTCGTCCGCTCCCGAGGCTGAGCAGGGCGGGGCTGAGTAA
