>Addgene plasmid #219082 | SFFV-YBX1-Brd 112 | depositor partial sequence | sequence record 427727 | Barcode sequence
TGTACAATGAAGACAGCGCT
